>Addgene plasmid #29157 | pEMS1355 | addgene partial sequence | sequence record 39419 | EGFP-N 5'-CGTCGCCGTCCAGCTCGACCAG-3'
TACCATGGTGGCGGAAGTTCCTATACCTTTTGAAGAATAGGAACTTCGGCGCGCCAGACTCCCAGTAGCG
GCGGCTGCGGCGGCGATCTAGAGGGCAGGCAGGGGCCAGGGGCCGGGCACCCGGCCGGAGTGGGGGCCGC
CCCCCTGCTCCCGGGCCGCCTCTCCGCTCGGGCGCTCCTGGACTCTCGGAGGGAGTGAGCCTCACCGCGT
ACTGCCACCCCCAGCCGGCGCCCATTCACTTTATGGCAGACCAGGGCGCCCCCAGCCCGCCGCGGCGAGC
CGCGCGCGTCAGGCCCCGCCCCTTTCCAGCTGCCCTGCTGGGGCTCCGCCCTTTCCAGCTGTGGATCTCC
AGGCCCCGCCTTTGAGGGAGGGGTCTGGCCGGCGAGACGCCAAGAACCCCGCCCTCTGGCCAATCAGAAG
CGCTCTTCAGCAACTCGGCCGCGCCCCTCCCCACGTGGCAGAGACCGCGCTCCGGCTAGGACGCTTAGGC
AGAGCCAAGTGGGCGAGAGTAGAGTGGTCCCGGTAGCCACGGGTAAAAGGGATCGGCTGGCAGCGAAGTG
GGTTGGGCCGCTACCCCGAGGAAAGTGGATCGGCGCCAGGTGGGAAGGCGCACGGGGCCGCCGGGTCTCA
GC
