>Addgene plasmid #29157 | pEMS1355 | addgene partial sequence | sequence record 39420 | pEMS1307-fwd 5'-ccgcacgtctaagaaaccat-3'
ACGAGGCCCTTTCGTCTTCAAGAATTAATTCCGATCATATTCAATAACCCTTAATGAATTCGAGCTCCTA
GGCCGGCCGGGAGGATTGGAACAGAGACAAAAGGGAGGAGAGACGGACAGCGACAAGTGGAGAAAATCGG
CGAAACTTGAGTGGCAGAGAAGTCTGAGCGCTGAGACCCGGCGGCCCCGTGCGCCTTCCCACCTGGCGCC
GATCCACTTTCCTCGGGGTAGCGGCCCAACCCACTTCGCTGCCAGCCGATCCCTTTTACCCGTGGCTACC
GGGACCACTCTACTCTCGCCCACTTGGCTCTGCCTAAGCGTCCTAGCCGGAGCGCGGTCTCTGCCACGTG
GGGAGGGGCGCGGCCGAGTTGCTGAAGAGCGCTTCTGATTGGCCAGAGGGCGGGGTTCTTGGCGTCTCGC
CGGCCAGACCCCTCCCTCAAAGGCGGGGCCTGGAGATCCACAGCTGGAAAGGGCGGAGCCCCAGCAGGGC
AGCTGGAAAGGGGCGGGGCCTGACGCGCGCGGCTCGCCGCGGCGGGCTGGGGGCGCCCTGGTCTGCCATA
AAGTGAATGGGCGCCGGCTGGGG
