[The description below was written by a language model from this plasmid's Addgene catalogue record.]
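Description:
pEMS1355 is a Pleiades Promoter Project plasmid built on the large pEMS1306 backbone (about 16.5 kb without insert). It is maintained in E. coli as a high-copy plasmid under ampicillin selection. The record does not include a feature table, so the origin of replication and the other elements that make up this sizeable backbone are not stated and cannot be described beyond what the catalogue fields give.

The insert is Ple159, a 668 bp human MiniPromoter designed from regulatory sequence of PITX3 (pituitary homeobox 3). It was cloned by restriction digestion between FseI and AscI sites, and whether those sites survived cloning is not recorded. MiniPromoters in this collection are compact, engineered assemblies of human regulatory sequence, intended to reproduce the restricted expression pattern of a source gene in specific brain regions or cell types. In pEMS1355, Ple159 sits upstream of a backbone-encoded EGFP-NLS reporter. Promoter activity would therefore be read out as green fluorescence concentrated in the nucleus by the nuclear localisation signal, which makes it easier to identify and count individual expressing cells in tissue.

The construct belongs to a toolbox of promoter-reporter plasmids for driving selective expression in the brain. The depositor explicitly notes, however, that reporter expression under the control of this MiniPromoter has not been tested. Ple159 should therefore be regarded as an unvalidated candidate rather than a characterised PITX3-like driver. The plasmid is available under academic and nonprofit terms only.
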