Addgene plasmid #29157: pEMS1355
Purpose: Expression of the reporter gene under the control of the MiniPromoter in this plasmid has not been tested
Depositing lab: Elizabeth Simpson. Depositing organization: University of British Columbia. Publication: A regulatory toolbox of MiniPromoters to drive selective expression in the brain. Portales-Casamar E, Swanson DJ, Liu L, de Leeuw CN, Banks KG, Ho Sui SJ, Fulton DL, Ali J, Amirabbasi M, Arenillas DJ, Babyak N, Black SF, Bonaguro RJ, Brauer E, Candido TR, Castellarin M, Chen J, Chen Y, Cheng JC, Chopra V, Docking TR, Dreolini L, D'Souza CA, Flynn EK, Glenn R, Hatakka K, Hearty TG, Imanian B, Jiang S, Khorasan-zadeh S, Komljenovic I, Laprise S, Liao NY, Lim JS, Lithwick S, Liu F, Liu J, Lu M, McConechy M, McLeod AJ, Milisavljevic M, Mis J, O'Connor K, Palma B, Palmquist DL, Schmouth JF, Swanson MI, Tam B, Ticoll A, Turner JL, Varhol R, Vermeulen J, Watkins RF, Wilson G, Wong BK, Wong SH, Wong TY, Yang GS, Ypsilanti AR, Jones SJ, Holt RA, Goldowitz D, Wasserman WW, Simpson EM. Proc Natl Acad Sci U S A. 2010 Sep 21. 107(38):16589-94. 10.1073/pnas.1009158107 PubMed 20807748.
Backbone
  Vector backbone: pEMS1306
  Backbone size w/o insert (bp): 16454
  Vector type: Pleiades Promoter Project [sic, Pleaides Plieades]
Growth in bacteria
  Bacterial resistance: Ampicillin, 100 μg/mL
  Growth temperature: 37°C
  Growth strain: DH5alpha
  Growth instructions: DH10B
  Copy number: High Copy
Gene/Insert
  Gene/Insert name: Ple159 (alt names: PITX3; Pituitary homeobox 3)
  Species: H. sapiens (human)
  Insert size (bp): 668
  Entrez Gene: PITX3 (a.k.a. ASGD1, ASMD, ASOD, CTPP4, CTRCT11, PTX3)
  Tag / fusion protein: EGFP-NLS (C terminal on backbone)
  Cloning method: Restriction Enzyme; 5′ cloning site FseI (unknown if destroyed); 3′ cloning site AscI (unknown if destroyed)
  Sequencing primers: 5′ Unknown
Terms and licenses: Academic/Nonprofit Terms; Industry Terms: Not Available to Industry
How to cite: pEMS1355 was a gift from Elizabeth Simpson (Addgene plasmid # 29157 ; http://n2t.net/addgene:29157 ; RRID:Addgene_29157)
